Addgene plasmid #68409: TOPO 1-4
Purpose: (Empty Backbone) TOPO backbone for GMAP promoters with sites #1 and #4
Depositing lab: Tyler Jacks. Depositing organization: Massachusetts Institute of Technology. Publication: A Modular Assembly Platform for Rapid Generation of DNA Constructs. Akama-Garren EH, Joshi NS, Tammela T, Chang GP, Wagner BL, Lee DY, Rideout Iii WM, Papagiannakopoulos T, Xue W, Jacks T. Sci Rep. 2016 Feb 18;6:16836. doi: 10.1038/srep16836. PubMed 26887506.
Backbone
  Vector backbone: PCR-BluntII TOPO
  Backbone size (bp): 3519
  Modifications to backbone: GMAP sites #1 and #4 inserted into backbone such that linearization with PmeI and NheI yields a GMAP-compatible backbone
  Vector type: Bacterial Expression ; GMAP
  Promoter: Plac
Growth in bacteria
  Bacterial resistance: Kanamycin, 50 μg/mL
  Growth temperature: 37°C
  Growth strain: Stbl3
  Copy number: Unknown
Terms and licenses: Academic/Nonprofit Terms; Industry Terms: Not Available to Industry
How to cite: TOPO 1-4 was a gift from Tyler Jacks (Addgene plasmid # 68409 ; http://n2t.net/addgene:68409 ; RRID:Addgene_68409)
