[The description below was written by a language model from this plasmid's Addgene catalogue record and pLannotate feature annotations shown in this document.]
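Description:
TOPO 1-4 is an empty entry backbone for the GMAP modular assembly platform, built on the pCR-Blunt II TOPO cloning vector and intended to hold promoter modules. GMAP sites #1 and #4 were inserted into the backbone so that linearization with PmeI and NheI yields a GMAP-compatible backbone into which a promoter fragment can be assembled between these two sites. The exact positions of the sites are not annotated in the feature table. The catalogue lists the parental backbone as 3,519 bp, while the deposited full sequence is 3,945 nt.

The plasmid is propagated in E. coli from a high-copy ColE1/pUC-type origin and is selected with kanamycin through the Tn5-derived NeoR/KanR aminoglycoside phosphotransferase gene. A Sh ble (BleoR) cassette downstream of an AmpR promoter fragment is also present, as in the parental vector. The cloning region retains the usual upstream lac control elements (a lacI fragment, CAP binding site, lac promoter and lac operator), consistent with the Plac promoter listed in the record. It is flanked by an SP6 promoter and a reverse-oriented T7 promoter. Downstream lie fragments of lacZα and ccdB, remnants of the parental lacZα-ccdB lethal-fusion selection system, both annotated only as partial.

Between the SP6 and T7 promoters the annotation also detects a partial Aequorea victoria GFP-derived coding fragment. The record does not explain it. It may be a stuffer occupying the space between the GMAP sites that is removed on linearization, but this is an inference. No functional payload is described, and the construct serves purely as a cloning intermediate for building GMAP promoter parts.
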