Features (pLannotate 1.2.2; 15 found; start..end, strand, type, name):
      2..94      +  CDS            lacI (fragment): lac repressor; lacI; The lac repressor binds to the lac operator to inhibit transcription in E. coli. This inhibition can be relieved by adding lactose or isopropyl-β-D-thiogalactopyranoside (IPTG).
    107..128     +  protein_bind   CAP binding site: CAP binding activates transcription in the presence of cAMP. E. coli catabolite activator protein
    143..173     +  promoter       lac promoter: promoter for the E. coli lac operon
    181..197     +  protein_bind   lac operator: The lac repressor binds to the lac operator to inhibit transcription in E. coli. This inhibition can be relieved by adding lactose or isopropyl-β-D-thiogalactopyranoside (IPTG). lac repressor encoded by lacI
    239..257     +  promoter       SP6 promoter: promoter for bacteriophage SP6 RNA polymerase
    338..724     +  CDS            GFP-151pyTyrCu (fragment): GFP-151pyTyrCu is a basic (constitutively fluorescent) long stokes shift fluorescent protein published in 2012, derived from Aequorea victoria.
    833..851     -  promoter       T7 promoter: promoter for bacteriophage T7 RNA polymerase
    854..1001    +  CDS            lacZα (fragment): LacZα fragment of β-galactosidase; lacZ fragment
   1011..1314    +  CDS            ccdB (fragment): CcdB, a bacterial toxin that poisons DNA gyrase; ccdB; Plasmids containing the ccdB gene cannot be propagated in standard E. coli strains.
   1362..1631    +  CDS            tnpA (fragment): TN5P_ECOLX - Also known as tnp. Experimental evidence at protein level: Swiss-Prot protein existence level 1. Mediates transposition of transposon Tn5 by a 'cut and paste' mechanism. First, the monomeric transposase binds the 19 bp inverted DNA repeats flanking the transposon. Then, dimerization of the DNA- bound transposase creates a synaptic DNA complex. After nicking of the first DNA strand, excision of the transposon proceeds through a series of intermediates. The transposase then mediates the insertion of the transposon at a new site by strand transfer. The activity of the wild- type tran
   1663..2457    +  CDS            NeoR/KanR: aminoglycoside phosphotransferase from Tn5; aph(3')-II (or nptII); confers resistance to neomycin, kanamycin, and G418 (Geneticin®)
   2478..2529    -  misc_feature   bom (fragment): basis of mobility region from pBR322
   2556..2644    +  promoter       AmpR promoter (fragment): bla
   2664..3038    +  CDS            BleoR: antibiotic-binding protein; Sh ble from Streptoalloteichus hindustanus; confers resistance to bleomycin, phleomycin, and Zeocin™
   3176..3764    +  rep_origin     ori: high-copy-number ColE1/pMB1/pBR322/pUC origin of replication
>Addgene plasmid #68409 | TOPO 1-4 | depositor full sequence | sequence record 128080 | Full plasmid sequence
AGCGCCCAATACGCAAACCGCCTCTCCCCGCGCGTTGGCCGATTCATTAATGCAGCTGGCACGACAGGTT
TCCCGACTGGAAAGCGGGCAGTGAGCGCAACGCAATTAATGTGAGTTAGCTCACTCATTAGGCACCCCAG
GCTTTACACTTTATGCTTCCGGCTCGTATGTTGTGTGGAATTGTGAGCGGATAACAATTTCACACAGGAA
ACAGCTATGACCATGATTACGCCAAGCTATTTAGGTGACACTATAGAATACTCAAGCTATGCATCAAGCT
TGGTACCGAGCTCGGATCAGTGTGAGGGAGTGTAAAGCTGGTTTAAACACCATGGTGTCTAAGGGCGAAG
AGCTGTTCACCGGGGTGGTGCCCATCCTGGTCGAGCTGGACGGCGACGTAAACGGCCACAAGTTCAGCGT
GTCCGGCGAGGGCGAGGGCGATGCCACCTACGGCAAGCTGACCCTGAAGTTCATCTGCACCACCGGCAAG
CTGCCCGTGCCCTGGCCCACCCTCGTGACCACCCTGACCTACGGCGTGCAGTGCTTCAGCCGCTACCCCG
ACCACATGAAGCAGCACGACTTCTTCAAGTCCGCCATGCCCGAAGGCTACGTCCAGGAGCGCACCATCTT
CTTCAAGGACGACGGCAACTACAAGGCCCGCGCCGAGGTGAAGTTCGAGGGCGAGCTAGCGACCCGACAT
TAGCGCTACAGCTTAAGCGGGATCCACTAGTAACGGCCGCCAGTGTGCTGGAATTCGCCCTTAAGGGCGA
ATTCTGCAGATATCCATCACACTGGCGGCCGCTCGAGCCTGCATCTAGAGGGCCCAATTCGCCCTATAGT
GAGTCGTATTACAATTCACTGGCCGTCGTTTTACAACGTCGTGACTGGGAAAACCCTGGCGTTACCCAAC
TTAATCGCCTTGCAGCACATCCCCCTTTCGCCAGCTGGCGTAATAGCGAAGAGGCCCGCACCGATCGCCC
TTCCCAACAGTTGCGCAGCCTATACGTACGGCAGTTTAAGGTTTACACCTATAAAAGAGAGAGCCGTTAT
CGTCTGTTTGTGGATGTACAGAGTGATATTATTGACACGCCGGGGCGACGGATGGTGATCCCCCTGGCCA
GTGCACGTCTGCTGTCAGATAAAGTCTCCCGTGAACTTTACCCGGTGGTGCATATCGGGGATGAAAGCTG
GCGCATGATGACCACCGATATGGCCAGTGTGCCGGTCTCCGTTATCGGGGAAGAAGTGGCTGATCTCAGC
CACCGCGAAAATGACATCAAAAACGCCATTAACCTGATGTTCTGGGGAATATAAATGTCAGGCATGAGAT
TATCAAAAAGGATCTTCACCTAGATCCTTTTCACGTAGAAAGCCAGTCCGCAGAAACGGTGCTGACCCCG
GATGAATGTCAGCTACTGGGCTATCTGGACAAGGGAAAACGCAAGCGCAAAGAGAAAGCAGGTAGCTTGC
AGTGGGCTTACATGGCGATAGCTAGACTGGGCGGTTTTATGGACAGCAAGCGAACCGGAATTGCCAGCTG
GGGCGCCCTCTGGTAAGGTTGGGAAGCCCTGCAAAGTAAACTGGATGGCTTTCTTGCCGCCAAGGATCTG
ATGGCGCAGGGGATCAAGCTCTGATCAAGAGACAGGATGAGGATCGTTTCGCATGATTGAACAAGATGGA
TTGCACGCAGGTTCTCCGGCCGCTTGGGTGGAGAGGCTATTCGGCTATGACTGGGCACAACAGACAATCG
GCTGCTCTGATGCCGCCGTGTTCCGGCTGTCAGCGCAGGGGCGCCCGGTTCTTTTTGTCAAGACCGACCT
GTCCGGTGCCCTGAATGAACTGCAAGACGAGGCAGCGCGGCTATCGTGGCTGGCCACGACGGGCGTTCCT
TGCGCAGCTGTGCTCGACGTTGTCACTGAAGCGGGAAGGGACTGGCTGCTATTGGGCGAAGTGCCGGGGC
AGGATCTCCTGTCATCTCACCTTGCTCCTGCCGAGAAAGTATCCATCATGGCTGATGCAATGCGGCGGCT
GCATACGCTTGATCCGGCTACCTGCCCATTCGACCACCAAGCGAAACATCGCATCGAGCGAGCACGTACT
CGGATGGAAGCCGGTCTTGTCGATCAGGATGATCTGGACGAAGAGCATCAGGGGCTCGCGCCAGCCGAAC
TGTTCGCCAGGCTCAAGGCGAGCATGCCCGACGGCGAGGATCTCGTCGTGACCCATGGCGATGCCTGCTT
GCCGAATATCATGGTGGAAAATGGCCGCTTTTCTGGATTCATCGACTGTGGCCGGCTGGGTGTGGCGGAC
CGCTATCAGGACATAGCGTTGGCTACCCGTGATATTGCTGAAGAGCTTGGCGGCGAATGGGCTGACCGCT
TCCTCGTGCTTTACGGTATCGCCGCTCCCGATTCGCAGCGCATCGCCTTCTATCGCCTTCTTGACGAGTT
CTTCTGAATTATTAACGCTTACAATTTCCTGATGCGGTATTTTCTCCTTACGCATCTGTGCGGTATTTCA
CACCGCATACAGGTGGCACTTTTCGGGGAAATGTGCGCGGAACCCCTATTTGTTTATTTTTCTAAATACA
TTCAAATATGTATCCGCTCATGAGACAATAACCCTGATAAATGCTTCAATAATAGCACGTGAGGAGGGCC
ACCATGGCCAAGTTGACCAGTGCCGTTCCGGTGCTCACCGCGCGCGACGTCGCCGGAGCGGTCGAGTTCT
GGACCGACCGGCTCGGGTTCTCCCGGGACTTCGTGGAGGACGACTTCGCCGGTGTGGTCCGGGACGACGT
GACCCTGTTCATCAGCGCGGTCCAGGACCAGGTGGTGCCGGACAACACCCTGGCCTGGGTGTGGGTGCGC
GGCCTGGACGAGCTGTACGCCGAGTGGTCGGAGGTCGTGTCCACGAACTTCCGGGACGCCTCCGGGCCGG
CCATGACCGAGATCGGCGAGCAGCCGTGGGGGCGGGAGTTCGCCCTGCGCGACCCGGCCGGCAACTGCGT
GCACTTCGTGGCCGAGGAGCAGGACTGACACGTGCTAAAACTTCATTTTTAATTTAAAAGGATCTAGGTG
AAGATCCTTTTTGATAATCTCATGACCAAAATCCCTTAACGTGAGTTTTCGTTCCACTGAGCGTCAGACC
CCGTAGAAAAGATCAAAGGATCTTCTTGAGATCCTTTTTTTCTGCGCGTAATCTGCTGCTTGCAAACAAA
AAAACCACCGCTACCAGCGGTGGTTTGTTTGCCGGATCAAGAGCTACCAACTCTTTTTCCGAAGGTAACT
GGCTTCAGCAGAGCGCAGATACCAAATACTGTCCTTCTAGTGTAGCCGTAGTTAGGCCACCACTTCAAGA
ACTCTGTAGCACCGCCTACATACCTCGCTCTGCTAATCCTGTTACCAGTGGCTGCTGCCAGTGGCGATAA
GTCGTGTCTTACCGGGTTGGACTCAAGACGATAGTTACCGGATAAGGCGCAGCGGTCGGGCTGAACGGGG
GGTTCGTGCACACAGCCCAGCTTGGAGCGAACGACCTACACCGAACTGAGATACCTACAGCGTGAGCTAT
GAGAAAGCGCCACGCTTCCCGAAGGGAGAAAGGCGGACAGGTATCCGGTAAGCGGCAGGGTCGGAACAGG
AGAGCGCACGAGGGAGCTTCCAGGGGGAAACGCCTGGTATCTTTATAGTCCTGTCGGGTTTCGCCACCTC
TGACTTGAGCGTCGATTTTTGTGATGCTCGTCAGGGGGGCGGAGCCTATGGAAAAACGCCAGCAACGCGG
CCTTTTTACGGTTCCTGGCCTTTTGCTGGCCTTTTGCTCACATGTTCTTTCCTGCGTTATCCCCTGATTC
TGTGGATAACCGTATTACCGCCTTTGAGTGAGCTGATACCGCTCGCCGCAGCCGAACGACCGAGCGCAGC
GAGTCAGTGAGCGAGGAAGCGGAAG
