>Addgene plasmid #68409 | TOPO 1-4 | addgene partial sequence | sequence record 123452 | pBR322ori-F 5'-GGGAAACGCCTGGTATCTTT-3'
TCTGACTTGAGCGTCGATTTTTGTGATGCTCGTCAGGGGGGCGGAGCCTATGGAAAAACGCCAGCAACGC
GGCCTTTTTACGGTTCCTGGCCTTTTGCTGGCCTTTTGCTCACATGTTCTTTCCTGCGTTATCCCCTGAT
TCTGTGGATAACCGTATTACCGCCTTTGAGTGAGCTGATACCGCTCGCCGCAGCCGAACGACCGAGCGCA
GCGAGTCAGTGAGCGAGGAAGCGGAAGAGCGCCCAATACGCAAACCGCCTCTCCCCGCGCGTTGGCCGAT
TCATTAATGCAGCTGGCACGACAGGTTTCCCGACTGGAAAGCGGGCAGTGAGCGCAACGCAATTAATGTG
AGTTAGCTCACTCATTAGGCACCCCAGGCTTTACACTTTATGCTTCCGGCTCGTATGTTGTGTGGAATTG
TGAGCGGATAACAATTTCACACAGGAAACAGCTATGACCATGATTACGCCAAGCTATTTAGGTGACACTA
TAGAATACTCAAGCTATGCATCAAGCTTGGTACCGAGCTCGGATCAGTGTGAGGGAGTGTAAAGCTGGTT
TAAACACCATGGTGTCTAAGGGCGAAGAGCTGTTCACCGGGGTGGTGCCCATCCTGGTCGAGCTGGACGG
CGACGTAAACGGCCACAAGTTCAGCGTGTCCGGCGAGGGCGAGGGCGATGCCACCTACGGCAAGCTGACC
CTGAAGTTCATCTGCACCACCGGCAAGCTGCCCGTGCCCTGGCCCACCCTCGTGACCACCCTGACCTACG
GCGTGCAGTGCTTCAGCCGCTACCCCGACCACATGAAGCAGCACGACTTCTTCAAGTCCGCCATGCCCGA
AGGCTACGTCCAGGAGCGCACCATCTTCTTCAAGGACGACGGCAACTACAAGGCCCGCGCCGAGGTGAAG
TTCGAGGGCGAGCTAGCGACCCGACATTAGCGCTACAGCTTAAGCGG
