>Addgene plasmid #68409 | TOPO 1-4 | addgene partial sequence | sequence record 123453 | Neo-R 5'-GCCCAGTCATAGCCGAATAG-3'
CTGCGGCATCCATCTTGTTCAATCATGCGAAACGATCCTCATCCTGTCTCTTGATCAGAGCTTGATCCCC
TGCGCCATCAGATCCTTGGCGGCAAGAAAGCCATCCAGTTTACTTTGCAGGGCTTCCCAACCTTACCAGA
GGGCGCCCCAGCTGGCAATTCCGGTTCGCTTGCTGTCCATAAAACCGCCCAGTCTAGCTATCGCCATGTA
AGCCCACTGCAAGCTACCTGCTTTCTCTTTGCGCTTGCGTTTTCCCTTGTCCAGATAGCCCAGTAGCTGA
CATTCATCCGGGGTCAGCACCGTTTCTGCGGACTGGCTTTCTACGTGAAAAGGATCTAGGTGAAGATCCT
TTTTGATAATCTCATGCCTGACATTTATATTCCCCAGAACATCAGGTTAATGGCGTTTTTGATGTCATTT
TCGCGGTGGCTGAGATCAGCCACTTCTTCCCCGATAACGGAGACCGGCACACTGGCCATATCGGTGGTCA
TCATGCGCCAGCTTTCATCCCCGATATGCACCACCGGGTAAAGTTCACGGGAGACTTTATCTGACAGCAG
ACGTGCACTGGCCAGGGGGATCACCATCCGTCGCCCCGGCGTGTCAATAATATCACTCTGTACATCCACA
AACAGACGATAACGGCTCTCTCTTTTATAGGTGTAAACCTTAAACTGCCGTACGTATAGGCTGCGCAACT
GTTGGGAAGGGCGATCGGTGCGGGCCTCTTCGCTATTACGCCAGCTGGCGAAAGGGGGATGTGCTGCAAG
GCGATTAAGTTGGGTAACGCCAGGGTTTTCCCAGTCACGACGTTGTAAAACGACGGCCAGTGAATTGTAA
TACGACTCACTATAGGGCGAATTGGGCCCTCTAGATGCAGGCTCGAGCGGCCGCCAGTGTGATGGATATC
TG
